Addgene plasmid #78909: pCDH-puro-CMV-CC3AI
Purpose: Indicator of caspase-3-like protease activity
Depositing lab: Binghui Li. Depositing organization: Tianjin Medical University, Cancer Institute and Hospital. Publication: Visualization of caspase-3-like activity in cells using a genetically encoded fluorescent biosensor activated by protein cleavage. Zhang J, Wang X, Cui W, Wang W, Zhang H, Liu L, Zhang Z, Li Z, Ying G, Zhang N, Li B. Nat Commun. 2013;4:2157. doi: 10.1038/ncomms3157. PubMed 23857461.
Backbone
  Vector backbone: pCDH
  Backbone size w/o insert (bp): 7378
  Vector type: Lentiviral
  Selectable markers: Puromycin
Growth in bacteria
  Bacterial resistance: Ampicillin, 100 μg/mL
  Growth temperature: 37°C
  Growth strain: NEB Stable
  Copy number: High Copy
Gene/Insert
  Gene/Insert name: CC3AI
  Species: Synthetic
  Insert size (bp): 1219
  Mutation: S320A, deletion of AA1-200
  Promoter: CMV
  Tag / fusion protein: HA (N terminal on insert); Myc (C terminal on insert)
  Cloning method: Restriction Enzyme; 5′ cloning site NheI (not destroyed); 3′ cloning site NotI (not destroyed)
  Sequencing primers: 5′ CMV-forward
Terms and licenses: Academic/Nonprofit Terms; Industry Terms: Not Available to Industry
Depositor comments: Usage information based on sensor VC3AI: VC3AI has no or little background fluorescence, and its activation depends on the cleavage of sensor sequence of DEVDG. In fact, the sensors containing DXXDG other than DEVDG do not work. However, cells expressing VC3AI may have “background” fluorescence in some conditions, and we can conform the so-called basal fluorescence still results from the cleaved VC3AI, because cells could have a low level of activated caspase3/7 in some conditions depending on cell line and culture condition. To avoid the possible detectable basal fluorescence, we infect cells with different dilutions of lentivirus and use the stable cell line expressing sensor protein as high as possible but without basal fluorescence for experiments. Notably, the low level of sensor protein expression work poorly. During our investigation, the basal fluorescence often happens on GC3AI, if the sensor protein expression level is high. This is because GC3AI protein is more stable than other sensors.
How to cite: pCDH-puro-CMV-CC3AI was a gift from Binghui Li (Addgene plasmid # 78909 ; http://n2t.net/addgene:78909 ; RRID:Addgene_78909)
