[The description below was written by a language model from this plasmid's Addgene catalogue record.]
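Description:
pCDH-puro-CMV-CC3AI is a lentiviral expression plasmid built on the pCDH backbone (about 7.4 kb without insert). It delivers a genetically encoded fluorescent biosensor of caspase-3-like protease activity to mammalian cells. It is maintained in bacteria as a high-copy plasmid under ampicillin selection. The recommended host is a recombination-reducing strain, as is common for vectors carrying lentiviral repeats. Transduced mammalian cells can be selected with puromycin, which allows stable sensor-expressing lines to be made. No feature table is supplied, so the exact arrangement of the viral elements and the puromycin cassette is not documented here.

The payload is CC3AI, a synthetic insert of roughly 1.2 kb cloned between NheI and NotI sites and driven by the CMV promoter. It carries an N-terminal HA tag and a C-terminal Myc tag for detecting the sensor protein. The record lists an S320A substitution and a deletion of residues 1–200, but it does not say which parent protein these refer to, nor does it name the fluorescent protein used. CC3AI belongs to a family of related sensors that includes VC3AI and GC3AI, and the depositor's usage notes are based on VC3AI. According to those notes, the intact sensor has little or no fluorescence and is activated by proteolytic cleavage at a DEVDG recognition sequence, while other DXXDG motifs do not work.

The notes add that any apparent basal signal reflects low-level active caspase-3/7 rather than leaky fluorescence. They also state that very low sensor expression performs poorly. The depositors therefore chose stable lines with the highest expression that showed no basal fluorescence. Typical use is live-cell visualisation of apoptosis-associated caspase activation.
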