>Addgene plasmid #78909 | pCDH-puro-CMV-CC3AI | depositor partial sequence | sequence record 147881 | CC3AI
GCTAGCGAATTGCCACCATGTACCCCTACGACGTGCCCGACTACGCCATCAAGATCGCCACCAGGAAGTA
CCTGGGCAAGCAGAACGTGTACGACATCGGCGTGGAGAGGGACCACAACTTCGCCCTGAAGAACGGCTTC
ATCGCCAGCAACTGCTTCAACGAATTCATGGACAAGCAGAAGAACGGCATCAAGGCCAACTTCAAGATCC
GCCACAACATCGAGGACGGCAGCGTGCAGCTCGCCGACCACTACCAGCAGAACACCCCCATCGGCGACGG
CCCCGTGCTGCTGCCCGACAACCACTACCTGAGCACCCAGTCCAAGCTGAGCAAAGACCCCAACGAGAAG
CGCGATCACATGGTCCTGCTGGAGTTCGTGACCGCCGCCGGGATCGACGAGGTGGACGGCGAGCTGTTCA
CCGGGGTGGTGCCCATCCTGGTCGAGCTGGACGGCGACGTAAACGGCCACAAGTTCAGCGTGTCCGGCGA
GGGCGAGGGCGATGCCACCTACGGCAAGCTGACCCTGAAGTTCATCTGCACCACCGGCAAGCTGCCCGTG
CCCTGGCCCACCCTCGTGACCACCCTGACCTGGGGCGTGCAGTGCTTCGCCCGCTACCCCGACCACATGA
AGCAGCACGACTTCTTCAAGTCCGCCATGCCCGAAGGCTACGTCCAGGAGCGCACCATCTTCTTCAAGGA
CGACGGCAACTACAAGACCCGCGCCGAGGTGAAGTTCGAGGGCGACACCCTGGTGAACCGCATCGAGCTG
AAGGGCATCGACTTCAAGGAGGACGGCAACATCCTGGGGCACAAGCTGGAGTACAACGCCATCAGCGACA
ACGTCTATATCACCGCCGGATCCGCCGAGTACTGCCTGAGCTACGAGACCGAGATCCTGACCGTGGAGTA
CGGCCTGCTGCCTATCGGCAAGATCGTGGAGAAGAGGATCGAGTGCACCGTGTACAGCGTGGACAACAAC
GGCAACATCTACACCCAGCCTGTGGCCCAGTGGCACGACAGGGGCGAGCAGGAGGTGTTCGAGTACTGCC
TGGAGGACGGCAGCCTGATCAGGGCCACCAAGGACCACAAGTTCATGACCGTGGACGGCCAGATGCTGCC
TATCGACGAGATCTTCGAGAGGGAGCTGGACCTGATGAGGGTGGACAACCTGCCTAACGAGCAGAAGCTG
ATCAGCGAGGAGGACCTGTAAGCGGCCGC
