>Addgene plasmid #78909 | pCDH-puro-CMV-CC3AI | addgene partial sequence | sequence record 150255 | CMV-F 5'-CGCAAATGGGCGGTAGGCGTG-3'
GCAGAGCTCGTTTAGTGAACCGTCAGATCGCCTGGAGACGCCATCCACGCTGTTTTGACCTCCATAGAAG
ATTCTAGAGCTAGCGAATTGCCACCATGTACCCCTACGACGTGCCCGACTACGCCATCAAGATCGCCACC
AGGAAGTACCTGGGCAAGCAGAACGTGTACGACATCGGCGTGGAGAGGGACCACAACTTCGCCCTGAAGA
ACGGCTTCATCGCCAGCAACTGCTTCAACGAATTCATGGACAAGCAGAAGAACGGCATCAAGGCCAACTT
CAAGATCCGCCACAACATCGAGGACGGCAGCGTGCAGCTCGCCGACCACTACCAGCAGAACACCCCCATC
GGCGACGGCCCCGTGCTGCTGCCCGACAACCACTACCTGAGCACCCAGTCCAAGCTGAGCAAAGACCCCA
ACGAGAAGCGCGATCACATGGTCCTGCTGGAGTTCGTGACCGCCGCCGGGATCGACGAGGTGGACGGCGA
GCTGTTCACCGGGGTGGTGCCCATCCTGGTCGAGCTGGACGGCGACGTAAACGGCCACAAGTTCAGCGTG
TCCGGCGAGGGCGAGGGCGATGCCACCTACGGCAAGCTGACCCTGAAGTTCATCTGCACCACCGGCAAGC
TGCCCGTGCCCTGGCCCACCCTCGTGACCACCCTGACCTGGGGCGTGCAGTGCTTCGCCCGCTACCCCGA
CCACATGAAGCAGCACGACTTCTTCAAGTCCGCCATGCCCGAAGGCTACGTCCAGGAGCGCACCATCTTC
TTCAAGGACGACGGCAACTACAAGACCCGCCGCC
