>Addgene plasmid #78909 | pCDH-puro-CMV-CC3AI | addgene partial sequence | sequence record 150256 | WPRE-R 5'-CATAGCGTAAAAGGAGCAACA-3'
TCAATCTTTCACAAATTTTGTAATCCAGAGGTTGATTGTCGACTCAGGCACCGGGCTTGCGGGTCATGCA
CCAGGTGCGCGGTCCTTCGGGCACCTCGACGTCGGCGGTGACGGTGAAGCCGAGCCGCTCGTAGAAGGGG
AGGTTGCGGGGCGCGGAGGTCTCCAGGAAGGCGGGCACCCCGGCGCGCTCGGCCGCCTCCACTCCGGGGA
GCACGACGGCGCTGCCCAGACCCTTGCCCTGGTGGTCGGGCGAGACGCCGACGGTGGCCAGGAACCACGC
GGGCTCCTTGGGCCGGTGCGGCGCCAGGAGGCCTTCCATCTGTTGCTGCGCGGCCAGCCGGGAACCGCTC
AACTCGGCCATGCGCGGGCCGATCTCGGCGAACACCGCCCCCGCTTCGACGCTCTCCGGCGTGGTCCAGA
CCGCCACCGCGGCGCCGTCGTCCGCGACCCACACCTTGCCGATGTCGAGCCCGACGCGCGTGAGGAAGAG
TTCTTGCAGCTCGGTGACCCGCTCGATGTGGCGGTCCGGATCGACGGTGTGGCGCGTGGCGGGGTAGTCG
GCGAACGCGGCGGCGAGGGTGCGTACGGCCCTGGGGACGTCGTCGCGGGTGGCGAGGCGCACCGTGGGCT
TGTACTCGGTCATCTAGCGTAGGCGCCGGTCACAGCTTGGATCTGTAACGGCGCAGAACAGAAAACGAAA
CAAAGACGTAGAGTTGAGCAAGCAGGGTCAGGCAAAGCGTGGAGAGCCGGCTGAGTCTAGGTAGGCTCCA
AGGGAGCGCCGGACAAAGGCCCGGTCTCGACCTGAGCTTTAAACTTACCTAGACGGCGGACGCAGTTCAG
GAGGCACCACAGGCGGGAGGCGGCAGAACGCGACTCAACC
