>Addgene plasmid #78909 | pCDH-puro-CMV-CC3AI | addgene partial sequence | sequence record 151259 | puro-variant-R 5'-gtgggcttgtactcggtcat-3'
CTTGGATCTGTAACGGCGCAGAACAGAAAACGAAACAAAGACGTAGAGTTGAGCAAGCAGGGTCAGGCAA
AGCGTGGAGAGCCGGCTGAGTCTAGGTAGGCTCCAAGGGAGCGCCGGACAAAGGCCCGGTCTCGACCTGA
GCTTTAAACTTACCTAGACGGCGGACGCAGTTCAGGAGGCACCACAGGCGGGAGGCGGCAGAACGCGACT
CAACCGGCGTGGATGGCGGCCTCAGGTAGGGCGGCGGGCGCGTGAAGGAGAGATGCGAGCCCCTCGAAGC
TTCAGCTGTGTTCTGGCGGCAAACCCGTTGCGAAAAAGAACGTTCACGGCGACTACTGCACTTATATACG
GTTCTCCCCCACCCTCGGGAAAAAGGCGGAGCCAGTACACGACATCACTTTCCCAGTTTACCCCGCGCCA
CCTTCTCTAGGCACCCGTTCAATTGCCGACCCCTCCCCCCAACTTCTCGGGGACTGTGGGCGATGTGCGC
TCTGCCCACTGACGGGCACCGGAGCGATCGCAGATCCTTCGCGGCCGCTTACAGGTCCTCCTCGCTGATC
AGCTTCTGCTCGTTAGGCAGGTTGTCCACCCTCATCAGGTCCAGCTCCCTCTCGAAGATCTCGTCGATAG
GCAGCATCTGGCCGTCCACGGTCATGAACTTGTGGTCCTTGGTGGCCCTGATCAGGCTGCCGTCCTCCAG
GCAGTACTCGAACACCTCCTGCTCGCCCCTGTCGTGCCACTGGGCCACAGGCTGGGTGTAGATGTTGCCG
TTGTTGTCCACGCTGTACACGGTGCACTCGATCCTCTTCTCCACGATCTTGCCGATAGGCAGCAGGCCGT
ACTCCACGGTCAGGATCTCGGTCTCGTAGCTCAGGCAGTACTCGGCGGATCCGGCGGTGATATAGACGTT
GTCGCTGATGGCGTTGTACTCCAGCTTGTGCCCCAGGATGTTGCCGTCCTCCTTGAAGTCGATGCCCTTC
AGCTCGATGCGGTTCACCAGGGTGTCGCCCTCGAACTTCACCTCGGCGCGGGTCT
